>Addgene plasmid #98169 | p-mCherry-C1-Phobos_CA | addgene full sequence | sequence record 182726 | Addgene NGS Result
CCTTTTGCTCACATGTTCTTTCCTGCGTTATCCCCTGATTCTGTGGATAACCGTATTACCGCCATGCATT
AGTTATTAATAGTAATCAATTACGGGGTCATTAGTTCATAGCCCATATATGGAGTTCCGCGTTACATAAC
TTACGGTAAATGGCCCGCCTGGCTGACCGCCCAACGACCCCCGCCCATTGACGTCAATAATGACGTATGT
TCCCATAGTAACGCCAATAGGGACTTTCCATTGACGTCAATGGGTGGAGTATTTACGGTAAACTGCCCAC
TTGGCAGTACATCAAGTGTATCATATGCCAAGTACGCCCCCTATTGACGTCAATGACGGTAAATGGCCCG
CCTGGCATTATGCCCAGTACATGACCTTATGGGACTTTCCTACTTGGCAGTACATCTACGTATTAGTCAT
CGCTATTACCATGGTGATGCGGTTTTGGCAGTACATCAATGGGCGTGGATAGCGGTTTGACTCACGGGGA
TTTCCAAGTCTCCACCCCATTGACGTCAATGGGAGTTTGTTTTGGCACCAAAATCAACGGGACTTTCCAA
AATGTCGTAACAACTCCGCCCCATTGACGCAAATGGGCGGTAGGCGTGTACGGTGGGAGGTCTATATAAG
CAGAGCTGGTTTAGTGAACCGTCAGATCCGCTAGCGCCACCATGGACTATGGCGGCGCTTTGTCTGCCGT
CGGACTCTTCCAAACCTCATACACTCTTGAGAACAATGGTTCTGTTATTTGCATCCCGAACAACGGCCAG
TGCTTCTGCTTGGCTTGGCTTAAATCCAACGGAACAAATGCCGAGAAGTTGGCTGCCAACATTCTGCAGT
GGATTTCTTTTGCGCTTTCAGCGCTCTGCCTGATGTTCTACGGCTACCAGACCTGGAAGTCTACTTGCGG
CTGGGAGAACATTTACGTGGCCACGATCCAGATGATCAAGTTCATCATCGAGTATTTCCATAGCTTTGAC
GAACCTGCGGTGATCTACTCATCCAACGGCAACAAGACCCGGTGGCTTCGTTACGCGAGCTGGCTGCTGA
CCGCCCCTGTCATTCTTATCCACCTGAGCAACCTTACGGGTCTGGCGAACGACTATAACAAGCGTACCAT
GGGTCTGCTGGTGTCAGATATCGGCGGCATCGTGTGGGCCACCACGGCCGCGCTGTCCAAGGGATACGTC
CGTGTCATTTTCTTCCTGATGGGCCTGTGCTACGGCATCTACACATTCTTCAACGCAGCCAAGGTCTACA
TTGAGGCGTACCACACCGTGCCGAAGGGCCGGTGTCGCCAGGTGGTGACTGGCATGGCTTGGCTCTTCTT
CGTATCATGGGGTATGTTCCCCATCCTGTTCATCCTCGGCCCCGAGGGCTTCGGCGTCCTGAGCCGGTAC
GGCTCCAACGTCGGCCACACCATCATTGACCTGATGTCGAAGCAGTGCTGGGGTCTGCTCGGCCACTACC
TGCGCGTGCTGATCCACAGCCATATCCTCATCCACGGCGACATTCGCAAGACCACCAAATTGAACATTGG
TGGCACTGAGATTGAGGTCGAGACGCTGGTGGAGGACGAGGCCGAGGCTGGCGCGGTCGCGGCACCGGTG
GTGAGCAAGGGCGAGGAGGATAACATGGCCATCATCAAGGAGTTCATGCGCTTCAAGGTGCACATGGAGG
GCTCCGTGAACGGCCACGAGTTCGAGATCGAGGGCGAGGGCGAGGGCCGCCCCTACGAGGGCACCCAGAC
CGCCAAGCTGAAGGTGACCAAGGGTGGCCCCCTGCCCTTCGCCTGGGACATCCTGTCCCCTCAGTTCATG
TACGGCTCCAAGGCCTACGTGAAGCACCCCGCCGACATCCCCGACTACTTGAAGCTGTCCTTCCCCGAGG
GCTTCAAGTGGGAGCGCGTGATGAACTTCGAGGACGGCGGCGTGGTGACCGTGACCCAGGACTCCTCCCT
GCAGGACGGCGAGTTCATCTACAAGGTGAAGCTGCGCGGCACCAACTTCCCCTCCGACGGCCCCGTAATG
CAGAAGAAGACCATGGGCTGGGAGGCCTCCTCCGAGCGGATGTACCCCGAGGACGGCGCCCTGAAGGGCG
AGATCAAGCAGAGGCTGAAGCTGAAGGACGGCGGCCACTACGACGCTGAGGTCAAGACCACCTACAAGGC
CAAGAAGCCCGTGCAGCTGCCCGGCGCCTACAACGTCAACATCAAGTTGGACATCACCTCCCACAACGAG
GACTACACCATCGTGGAACAGTACGAACGCGCCGAGGGCCGCCACTCCACCGGCGGCATGGACGAGCTGT
ACAAGTAAGAGCTCAAGCTTCGAATTCTGCAGTCGACGGTACCGCGGGCCCGGGATCCACCGGATCTAGA
TAACTGATCATAATCAGCCATACCACATTTGTAGAGGTTTTACTTGCTTTAAAAAACCTCCCACACCTCC
CCCTGAACCTGAAACATAAAATGAATGCAATTGTTGTTGTTAACTTGTTTATTGCAGCTTATAATGGTTA
CAAATAAAGCAATAGCATCACAAATTTCACAAATAAAGCATTTTTTTCACTGCATTCTAGTTGTGGTTTG
TCCAAACTCATCAATGTATCTTAACGCGTAAATTGTAAGCGTTAATATTTTGTTAAAATTCGCGTTAAAT
TTTTGTTAAATCAGCTCATTTTTTAACCAATAGGCCGAAATCGGCAAAATCCCTTATAAATCAAAAGAAT
AGACCGAGATAGGGT
[37 nt withheld, positions 2746-2782]
AAAGAACGTGGACTCCAACGTCAAAGG
[49 nt withheld, positions 2810-2858]
T
[91 nt withheld, positions 2860-2950]
G
[124 nt withheld, positions 2952-3075]
CAGGTGGCACTTTTCGGGGAAATGTGCGCGGAACCCCTATTTGTTTATTTTTCTAAATACATTCAAATAT
GTATCCGCTCATGAGACAATAACCCTGATAAATGCTTCAATAATATTGAAAAAGGAAGAGTCCTGAGGCG
GAAAGAACCAGCTGTGGAATGTGTGTCAGTTAGGGTGTGGAAAGTCCCCAGGCTCCCCAGCAGGCAGAAG
TATGCAAAGCATGCATCTCAATTAGTCAGCAACCAGGTGTGGAAAGTCCCCAGGCTCCCCAGCAGGCAGA
AGTATGCAAAGCATGCATCTCAATTAGTCAGCAACCATAGTCCCGCCCCTAACTCCGCCCATCCCGCCCC
TAACTCCGCCCAGTTCCGCCCATTCTCCGCCCCATGGCTGACTAATTTTTTTTATTTATGCAGAGGCCGA
GGCCGCCTCGGCCTCTGAGCTATTCCAGAAGTAGTGAGGAGGCTTTTTTGGAGGCCTAGGCTTTTGCAAA
GATCGATCAAGAGACAGGATGAGGATCGTTTCGCATGATTGAACAAGATGGATTGCACGCAGGTTCTCCG
GCCGCTTGGGTGGAGAGGCTATTCGGCTATGACTGGGCACAACAGACAATCGGCTGCTCTGATGCCGCCG
TGTTCCGGCTGTCAGCGCAGGGGCGCCCGGTTCTTTTTGTCAAGACCGACCTGTCCGGTGCCCTGAATGA
ACTGCAAGACGAGGCAGCGCGGCTATCGTGGCTGGCCACGACGGGCGTTCCTTGCGCAGCTGTGCTCGAC
GTTGTCACTGAAGCGGGAAGGGACTGGCTGCTATTGGGCGAAGTGCCGGGGCAGGATCTCCTGTCATCTC
ACCTTGCTCCTGCCGAGAAAGTATCCATCATGGCTGATGCAATGCGGCGGCTGCATACGCTTGATCCGGC
TACCTGCCCATTCGACCACCAAGCGAAACATCGCATCGAGCGAGCACGTACTCGGATGGAAGCCGGTCTT
GTCGATCAGGATGATCTGGACGAAGAGCATCAGGGGCTCGCGCCAGCCGAACTGTTCGCCAGGCTCAAGG
CGAGCATGCCCGACGGCGAGGATCTCGTCGTGACCCATGGCGATGCCTGCTTGCCGAATATCATGGTGGA
AAATGGCCGCTTTTCTGGATTCATCGACTGTGGCCGGCTGGGTGTGGCGGACCGCTATCAGGACATAGCG
TTGGCTACCCGTGATATTGCTGAAGAGCTTGGCGGCGAATGGGCTGACCGCTTCCTCGTGCTTTACGGTA
TCGCCGCTCCCGATTCGCAGCGCATCGCCTTCTATCGCCTTCTTGACGAGTTCTTCTGAGCGGGACTCTG
GGGTTCGAAATGACCGACCAAGCGACGCCCAACCTGCCATCACGAGATTTCGATTCCACCGCCGCCTTCT
ATGAAAGGTTGGGCTTCGGAATCGTTTTCCGGGACGCCGGCTGGATGATCCTCCAGCGCGGGGATCTCAT
GCTGGAGTTCTTCGCCCACCCTAGGGGGAGGCTAACTGAAACACGGAAGGAGACAATACCGGAAGGAACC
CGCGCTATGACGGCAATAAAAAGACAGAATAAAACGCACGGTGTTGGGTCGTTTGTTCATAAACGCGGGG
TTCGGTCCCAGGGCTGGCACTCTGTCGATACCCCACCGAGACCCCATTGGGGCCAATACGCCCGCGTTTC
TTCCTTTTCCCCACCCCACCCCCCAAGTTCGGGTGAAGGCCCAGGGCTCGCAGCCAACGTCGGGGCGGCA
GGCCCTGCCATAGCCTCAGGTTACTCATATATACTTTAGATTGATTTAAAACTTCATTTTTAATTTAAAA
GGATCTAGGTGAAGATCCTTTTTGATAATCTCATGACCAAAATCCCTTAACGTGAGTTTTCGTTCCACTG
AGCGTCAGACCCCGTAGAAAAGATCAAAGGATCTTCTTGAGATCCTTTTTTTCTGCGCGTAATCTGCTGC
TTGCAAACAAAAAAACCACCGCTACCAGCGGTGGTTTGTTTGCCGGATCAAGAGCTACCAACTCTTTTTC
CGAAGGTAACTGGCTTCAGCAGAGCGCAGATACCAAATACTGTTCTTCTAGTGTAGCCGTAGTTAGGCCA
CCACTTCAAGAACTCTGTAGCACCGCCTACATACCTCGCTCTGCTAATCCTGTTACCAGTGGCTGCTGCC
AGTGGCGATAAGTCGTGTCTTACCGGGTTGGACTCAAGACGATAGTTACCGGATAAGGCGCAGCGGTCGG
GCTGAACGGGGGGTTCGTGCACACAGCCCAGCTTGGAGCGAACGACCTACACCGAACTGAGATACCTACA
GCGTGAGCTATGAGAAAGCGCCACGCTTCCCGAAGGGAGAAAGGCGGACAGGTATCCGGTAAGCGGCAGG
GTCGGAACAGGAGAGCGCACGAGGGAGCTTCCAGGGGGAAACGCCTGGTATCTTTATAGTCCTGTCGGGT
TTCGCCACCTCTGACTTGAGCGTCGATTTTTGTGATGCTCGTCAGGGGGGCGGAGCCTATGGAAAAACGC
CAGCAACGCGGCCTTTTTACGGTTCCTGGCCTTTTGCTGG
Features (pLannotate 1.2.2; 17 found; start..end, strand, type, name):
      3..62      +  rep_origin     RSF ori (fragment): Plasmids containing the RSF 1030 origin of replication can be propagated in E. coli cells that contain additional plasmids with compatible origins.
    130..433     +  enhancer       CMV enhancer: human cytomegalovirus immediate early enhancer
    434..637     +  promoter       CMV promoter: human cytomegalovirus (CMV) immediate early promoter
    672..705     +  CDS            ChR2(H134R) (fragment): H134R mutant of an N-terminal fragment of channelrhodopsin-2 from the alga Chlamydomonas reinhardtii (Nagel et al., 2005) blue light-activated cation channel
   1243..1598    +  CDS            ChR2 (fragment): N-terminal fragment of channelrhodopsin-2 from the alga Chlamydomonas reinhardtii (Nagel et al., 2003) blue light-activated cation channel
   1609..2317    +  CDS            mCherry (fragment): monomeric derivative of DsRed fluorescent protein (Shaner et al., 2004) mammalian codon-optimized
   2319..2368    +  misc_feature   MCS (fragment): multiple cloning site
   2385..2469    +  CDS            large T antigen (fragment): large T antigen from SV40 (simian virus 40)
   2492..2613    +  polyA_signal   SV40 poly(A) signal: SV40 polyadenylation signal
   2647..3075    -  rep_origin     f1 ori (sequence partly withheld): f1 bacteriophage origin of replication; arrow indicates direction of (+) strand synthesis
   3102..3206    +  promoter       AmpR promoter: bla
   3208..3565    +  promoter       SV40 promoter: SV40 enhancer and early promoter
   3600..4394    +  CDS            NeoR/KanR: aminoglycoside phosphotransferase from Tn5; aph(3')-II (or nptII); confers resistance to neomycin, kanamycin, and G418 (Geneticin®)
   4415..4567    +  CDS            ble (fragment): BLE_KLEPN - Experimental evidence at protein level: Swiss-Prot protein existence level 1. Binding protein with a strong affinity to the bleomycin family of antibiotics. Binds to CL990; an antimitotic-antibiotic compound. From Klebsiella pneumoniae.
   4626..4673    +  polyA_signal   HSV TK poly(A) signal: herpes simplex virus thymidine kinase polyadenylation signal (Cole and Stacy, 1985)
   4764..4780    -  polyA_signal   bGH poly(A) signal (fragment): bovine growth hormone polyadenylation signal
   5002..5590    +  rep_origin     ori: high-copy-number ColE1/pMB1/pBR322/pUC origin of replication
