[The description below was written by a language model from this plasmid's Addgene catalogue record and pLannotate feature annotations shown in this document.]
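Description:
p-mCherry-C1-Phobos_CA is a mammalian expression plasmid built on the pEGFP-C1 backbone in which the fluorescent protein is mCherry rather than EGFP. It is propagated in E. coli at high copy from a ColE1/pUC-type origin and also carries an f1 phage origin. A single NeoR/KanR (Tn5 aminoglycoside phosphotransferase) cassette serves both hosts. A bacterial bla-type promoter drives kanamycin resistance in E. coli, while the SV40 enhancer/early promoter and HSV TK polyadenylation signal allow G418 selection of transfected mammalian cells. The sequenced record is 5,635 nt, consistent with the stated backbone and insert sizes.

The payload is a 927 bp synthetic, mammalian codon-optimised gene encoding Phobos_C128A, cloned between NheI and AgeI. It lies downstream of the CMV immediate-early enhancer and promoter and directly upstream of mCherry, giving a channel with a C-terminal mCherry fusion terminated by the SV40 poly(A) signal. Phobos is an artificial anion-conducting channelrhodopsin, with iC++ listed as an alternative name. It carries a series of substitutions (T59S, E83N, E90Q, E101S, V117R, E123S, T159G, G163A, V242R, T246N, N258Q, E273S), and this variant adds C128A. The automated annotation recognises only short stretches of the insert as channelrhodopsin-2 fragments, reflecting partial sequence similarity of the engineered gene to ChR2 rather than the presence of intact ChR2.

According to the record, this variant is a slow-cycling step-function channel. Blue light opens it, it stays open for minutes, and light around 580 nm accelerates closure to the millisecond range. It also has high light sensitivity. The plasmid suits expression in cultured mammalian cells for characterising the channel or for optogenetic manipulation through light-gated anion conductance, with mCherry reporting expression and localisation.
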