Addgene plasmid #98169: p-mCherry-C1-Phobos_CA
Purpose: slow cycling (open for minutes) step-function artificial anion conducting channelrhodopsin (aACR). High light sensitivity. Activation with blue light, inactivation max with 580 nm (accelarates closure to ms). Codon optimized for mammalian expression.
Depositing lab: Peter Hegemann. Depositing organization: Humboldt-Universitaet zu Berlin. Publication: Anion-conducting channelrhodopsins with tuned spectra and modified kinetics engineered for optogenetic manipulation of behavior. Wietek J, Rodriguez-Rozada S, Tutas J, Tenedini F, Grimm C, Oertner TG, Soba P, Hegemann P, Wiegert JS. Sci Rep. 2017 Nov 2;7(1):14957. doi: 10.1038/s41598-017-14330-y. PubMed 29097684.
Backbone
  Vector backbone: pEGFP-C1
  Backbone size w/o insert (bp): 4708
  Vector type: Mammalian Expression
  Selectable markers: Neomycin (select with G418)
Growth in bacteria
  Bacterial resistance: Kanamycin, 50 μg/mL
  Growth temperature: 37°C
  Growth strain: XL1 Blue
  Copy number: High Copy
Gene/Insert
  Gene/Insert name: Synthetic construct Phobos_C128A gene (alt names: Phobos; iC++)
  Species: Synthetic
  Insert size (bp): 927
  Mutation: T59S, E83N, E90Q, E101S, V117R, E123S, C128A, T159G, G163A, V242R, T246N, N258Q, E273S
  Promoter: CMV (+enhancer)
  Tag / fusion protein: mCherry (C terminal on backbone)
  Cloning method: Restriction Enzyme; 5′ cloning site NheI (not destroyed); 3′ cloning site AgeI (not destroyed)
  Sequencing primers: 5′ EGFP-N1-F: GAGGTCTATATAAGCAGAGC or CMV-F: GCAAATGGGCGGTAGGCGT; 3′ EGFP-C1-R: AACCATTATAAGCTGCAATAAAC
Terms and licenses: Academic/Nonprofit Terms; Industry Terms: Not Available to Industry
How to cite: p-mCherry-C1-Phobos_CA was a gift from Peter Hegemann (Addgene plasmid # 98169 ; http://n2t.net/addgene:98169 ; RRID:Addgene_98169)
