>Addgene plasmid #98169 | p-mCherry-C1-Phobos_CA | depositor partial sequence | sequence record 179944 | Phobos_C128A gene
ATGGACTATGGCGGCGCTTTGTCTGCCGTCGGACTCTTCCAAACCTCATACACTCTTGAGAACAATGGTT
CTGTTATTTGCATCCCGAACAACGGCCAGTGCTTCTGCTTGGCTTGGCTTAAATCCAACGGAACAAATGC
CGAGAAGTTGGCTGCCAACATTCTGCAGTGGATTTCTTTTGCGCTTTCAGCGCTCTGCCTGATGTTCTAC
GGCTACCAGACCTGGAAGTCTACTTGCGGCTGGGAGAACATTTACGTGGCCACGATCCAGATGATCAAGT
TCATCATCGAGTATTTCCATAGCTTTGACGAACCTGCGGTGATCTACTCATCCAACGGCAACAAGACCCG
GTGGCTTCGTTACGCGAGCTGGCTGCTGACCGCCCCTGTCATTCTTATCCACCTGAGCAACCTTACGGGT
CTGGCGAACGACTATAACAAGCGTACCATGGGTCTGCTGGTGTCAGATATCGGCGGCATCGTGTGGGCCA
CCACGGCCGCGCTGTCCAAGGGATACGTCCGTGTCATTTTCTTCCTGATGGGCCTGTGCTACGGCATCTA
CACATTCTTCAACGCAGCCAAGGTCTACATTGAGGCGTACCACACCGTGCCGAAGGGCCGGTGTCGCCAG
GTGGTGACTGGCATGGCTTGGCTCTTCTTCGTATCATGGGGTATGTTCCCCATCCTGTTCATCCTCGGCC
CCGAGGGCTTCGGCGTCCTGAGCCGGTACGGCTCCAACGTCGGCCACACCATCATTGACCTGATGTCGAA
GCAGTGCTGGGGTCTGCTCGGCCACTACCTGCGCGTGCTGATCCACAGCCATATCCTCATCCACGGCGAC
ATTCGCAAGACCACCAAATTGAACATTGGTGGCACTGAGATTGAGGTCGAGACGCTGGTGGAGGACGAGG
CCGAGGCTGGCGCGGTC
